Addgene plasmid #111400: Kv7.4 AD (325-645, C643A, Δ 368-492)/S536A/L536A/pET28HMT
Purpose: Protein expression in E.Coli
Depositing lab: Dan Minor. Depositing organization: University of California, San Francisco (UCSF). Publication: A Calmodulin C-Lobe Ca(2+)-Dependent Switch Governs Kv7 Channel Function. Chang A, Abderemane-Ali F, Hura GL, Rossen ND, Gate RE, Minor DL Jr.. Neuron. 2018 Feb 21;97(4):836-852.e6. doi: 10.1016/j.neuron.2018.01.035. Epub 2018 Feb 8. PubMed 29429937.
Backbone
  Vector backbone: pET28
  Backbone manufacturer: Novagen
  Vector type: Bacterial Expression
Growth in bacteria
  Bacterial resistance: Kanamycin, 50 μg/mL
  Growth temperature: 37°C
  Growth strain: DH5alpha
  Copy number: High Copy
Gene/Insert
  Gene/Insert name: potassium voltage-gated channel subfamily KQT member 4 isoform a [Homo sapiens]
  Species: H. sapiens (human)
  Mutation: Kv7.4 AD (325-645, C643A, Δ 368-492)/S536A/L540A
  Entrez Gene: KCNQ4 (a.k.a. DFNA2, DFNA2A, KV7.4)
  Promoter: T7
  Tag / fusion protein: His Tag (N terminal on insert); MBP tag (N terminal on insert)
  Cloning method: Unknown
  Sequencing primers: 5′ T7 Forward; 3′ T7 Reverse
Terms and licenses: Academic/Nonprofit Terms; Industry Terms: Not Available to Industry
Depositor comments: Plasmid contains L540A mutation
How to cite: Kv7.4 AD (325-645, C643A, Δ 368-492)/S536A/L536A/pET28HMT was a gift from Dan Minor (Addgene plasmid # 111400 ; http://n2t.net/addgene:111400 ; RRID:Addgene_111400)
