[The description below was written by a language model from this plasmid's Addgene catalogue record and pLannotate feature annotations shown in this document.]
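Description:
Kv7.4 AD (325-645, C643A, Δ 368-492)/S536A/L536A/pET28HMT is a bacterial expression plasmid of about 7 kb, built on a pET28 derivative (Novagen backbone; "HMT" corresponds to the His–MBP–TEV leader seen in the feature table). It is meant for producing a fragment of the human Kv7.4 (KCNQ4) potassium channel in E. coli. The plasmid carries a kanamycin resistance gene (aph(3')-Ia), a ColE1/pBR322-type origin with the adjacent bom and rop elements, and an f1 origin. The catalogue lists it as high copy, although rop normally moderates copy number. The annotation also picks up short tetracycline-resistance fragments, which appear to be backbone remnants rather than functional markers.

Expression is driven by a T7 promoter with a lac operator and the T7 gene 10 ribosome binding site, and it ends at the T7 terminator. A plasmid-borne lacI makes transcription IPTG-inducible in hosts that supply T7 RNA polymerase. The open reading frame begins with a 6xHis tag, followed by cytosolic maltose binding protein without its signal sequence, then a TEV protease site so the affinity and solubility tags can be removed after purification.

The insert covers residues 325–645 of Kv7.4 with an internal deletion of residues 368–492 and a C643A substitution, plus two alanine mutations. The plasmid name gives these as S536A/L536A, but the mutation field and the depositor's comment indicate S536A/L540A. The automated annotation matches only part of the insert, and to the rat orthologue, whereas the record states human. A downstream His-tag fragment is also annotated, and the record does not say whether it is translated. The associated publication concerns calmodulin-dependent regulation of Kv7 channels, but the record does not state the specific role of these mutations.
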