Features (pLannotate 1.2.2; 22 found; start..end, strand, type, name):
     90..108     +  promoter       T7 promoter: promoter for bacteriophage T7 RNA polymerase
    109..133     +  protein_bind   lac operator: The lac repressor binds to the lac operator to inhibit transcription in E. coli. This inhibition can be relieved by adding lactose or isopropyl-β-D-thiogalactopyranoside (IPTG). lac repressor encoded by lacI
    148..170     +  RBS            RBS: efficient ribosome binding site from bacteriophage T7 gene 10 (Olins and Rangwala, 1989)
    189..206     +  CDS            6xHis: 6xHis affinity tag
    216..1316    +  CDS            MBP: maltose binding protein from E. coli; malE (mutated); This version of the gene does not encode a signal sequence, so MBP will remain in the cytosol.
   1371..1391    +  CDS            TEV site: tobacco etch virus (TEV) protease recognition and cleavage site
   1533..1871    +  CDS            Kcnq4 (fragment): KCNQ4_RAT - Experimental evidence at transcript level: Swiss-Prot protein existence level 2. Probably important in the regulation of neuronal excitability. May underlie a potassium current involved in regulating the excitability of sensory cells of the cochlea. From Rattus norvegicus (Rat).
   2004..2021    +  CDS            9xHis (fragment): 9xHis affinity tag
   2031..2080    +  CDS            SET1 (fragment): solubility-enhancement tag derived from T7 phage gene 10B
   2088..2135    +  terminator     T7 terminator: transcription terminator for bacteriophage T7 RNA polymerase
   2172..2600    +  rep_origin     f1 ori (sequence partly withheld): f1 bacteriophage origin of replication; arrow indicates direction of (+) strand synthesis
   2653..2710    +  promoter       AmpR promoter (fragment): bla
   2719..3534    -  CDS            KanR: aminoglycoside phosphotransferase; aph(3')-Ia; confers resistance to kanamycin in bacteria or G418 (Geneticin®) in eukaryotes
   3656..4244    +  rep_origin     ori: high-copy-number ColE1/pMB1/pBR322/pUC origin of replication
   4430..4569    -  misc_feature   bom: basis of mobility region from pBR322
   4671..4862    -  CDS            rop: Rop protein, which maintains plasmids at low copy number; rop
   4879..5259    +  CDS            YPB1_ECOLX: Protein predicted: Swiss-Prot protein existence level 4. From Escherichia coli.
   5331..5622    -  CDS            TcR (fragment): tetracycline efflux protein; tet; confers resistance to tetracycline
   5637..5658    -  protein_bind   CAP binding site: CAP binding activates transcription in the presence of cAMP. E. coli catabolite activator protein
   5671..6753    -  CDS            lacI: lac repressor; lacI; The lac repressor binds to the lac operator to inhibit transcription in E. coli. This inhibition can be relieved by adding lactose or isopropyl-β-D-thiogalactopyranoside (IPTG).
   6754..6831    -  promoter       lacI promoter: lacI
   6839..68      -  CDS            TcR (fragment) (across the origin): tetracycline efflux protein; tet; confers resistance to tetracycline
>Addgene plasmid #111400 | Kv7.4 AD (325-645, C643A, Δ 368-492)/S536A/L536A/pET28HMT | addgene full sequence | sequence record 215071 | Addgene NGS Result
TATAGGCGCCAGCAACCGCACCTGTGGCGCCGGTGATGCCGGCCACGATGCGTCCGGCGTAGAGGATCGA
GATCTCGATCCCGCGAAATTAATACGACTCACTATAGGGGAATTGTGAGCGGATAACAATTCCCCTCTAG
AAATAATTTTGTTTAACTTTAAGAAGGAGATATACCATGGGTTCTTCTCACCATCACCATCACCATGGTT
CTTCTATGAAAATCGAAGAAGGTAAACTGGTAATCTGGATTAACGGCGATAAAGGCTATAACGGTCTCGC
TGAAGTCGGTAAGAAATTCGAGAAAGATACCGGAATTAAAGTCACCGTTGAGCATCCGGATAAACTGGAA
GAGAAATTCCCACAGGTTGCGGCAACTGGCGATGGCCCTGACATTATCTTCTGGGCACACGACCGCTTTG
GTGGCTACGCTCAATCTGGCCTGTTGGCTGAAATCACCCCGGACAAAGCGTTCCAGGACAAGCTGTATCC
GTTTACCTGGGATGCCGTACGTTACAACGGCAAGCTGATTGCTTACCCGATCGCTGTTGAAGCGTTATCG
CTGATTTATAACAAAGATCTGCTGCCGAACCCGCCAAAAACCTGGGAAGAGATCCCGGCGCTGGATAAAG
AACTGAAAGCGAAAGGTAAGAGCGCGCTGATGTTCAACCTGCAAGAACCGTACTTCACCTGGCCGCTGAT
TGCTGCTGACGGGGGTTATGCGTTCAAGTATGAAAACGGCAAGTACGACATTAAAGACGTGGGCGTGGAT
AACGCTGGCGCGAAAGCGGGTCTGACCTTCCTGGTTGACCTGATTAAAAACAAACACATGAATGCAGACA
CCGATTACTCCATCGCAGAAGCTGCCTTTAATAAAGGCGAAACAGCGATGACCATCAACGGCCCGTGGGC
ATGGTCCAACATCGACACCAGCAAAGTGAATTATGGTGTAACGGTACTGCCGACCTTCAAGGGTCAACCA
TCCAAACCGTTCGTTGGCGTGCTGAGCGCAGGTATTAACGCCGCCAGTCCGAACAAAGAGCTGGCAAAAG
AGTTCCTCGAAAACTATCTGCTGACTGATGAAGGTCTGGAAGCGGTTAATAAAGACAAACCGCTGGGTGC
CGTAGCGCTGAAGTCTTACGAGGAAGAGTTGGCGAAAGATCCACGTATTGCCGCCACTATGGAAAACGCC
CAGAAAGGTGAAATCATGCCGAACATCCCGCAGATGTCCGCTTTCTGGTATGCCGTGCGTACTGCGGTGA
TCAACGCCGCCAGCGGTCGTCAGACTGTCGATGAAGCCCTGAAAGACGCGCAGACTAATTCGAGCTCGAA
CAACAACAACAATAACAATAACAACAACCTCGGGATCGAGGAAAACCTGTATTTTCAGGGCCATATGAAG
GTCCAGGAGCAGCACCGGCAGAAGCACTTCGAGAAGCGGAGGATGCCGGCAGCCAACCTCATCCAGGCTG
CCTGGCGCCTGTACTCCACCGATATGAGCCGGGCCTACCTGACAGCCACCTGGTACAAGCTTGCATCTCT
GAGACTCAAACCCCGCACCTCTGCTGAGGATGCCCCCTCAGAGGAAGTAGCAGAGGAGAAGAGCTACCAG
TGTGAGCTCACGGTGGACGACATCATGCCTGCTGTGAAGACAGTCATCCGCGCCATCAGGATTGCCAAGT
TCCTGGTGGCCAAAAGGAAATTCAAGGAGACACTGCGACCGTACGACGTGAAGGACGTCATTGAGCAGTA
CTCAGCAGGCCACCTGGACATGCTGGGCCGGATCAAGAGCCTGCAAACTCGGGTGGACCAAATTGTGGGT
CGGGGGCCCGGGGACAGGAAGGCCCGGGAGAAGGGCGACAAGGGGCCCTCCGACGCGGAGGTGGTGGATG
AAATCAGCATGATGGGACGCGTGGTCAAGGTGGAGAAGCAGGTGCAGTCCATCGAGCACAAGCTGGACCT
GCTGTTGGGCTTCTATTCGCGCGCCCTGCGCTAATAGCTCGAGCACCACCACCACCACCACTGAGATCCG
GCTGCTAACAAAGCCCGAAAGGAAGCTGAGTTGGCTGCTGCCACCGCTGAGCAATAACTAGCATAACCCC
TTGGGGCCTCTAAACGGGTCTTGAGGGGTTTTTTGCTGAAAGGAGGAACTATATCCGGATTGGCGAATGG
G
[124 nt withheld, positions 2172-2295]
C
[91 nt withheld, positions 2297-2387]
A
[49 nt withheld, positions 2389-2437]
CCTTTGACGTTGGAGTCCACGTTCTTT
[37 nt withheld, positions 2465-2501]
ACCCTATCTCGGTCTATTCTTTTGATTTATAAGGGATTTTGCCGATTTCGGCCTATTGGTTAAAAAATGA
GCTGATTTAACAAAAATTTAACGCGAATTTTAACAAAATATTAACGCTTACAATTTAGGTGGCACTTTTC
GGGGAAATGTGCGCGGAACCCCTATTTGTTTATTTTTCTAAATACATTCAAATATGTATCCGCTCATGAA
TTAATTCTTAGAAAAACTCATCGAGCATCAAATGAAACTGCAATTTATTCATATCAGGATTATCAATACC
ATATTTTTGAAAAAGCCGTTTCTGTAATGAAGGAGAAAACTCACCGAGGCAGTTCCATAGGATGGCAAGA
TCCTGGTATCGGTCTGCGATTCCGACTCGTCCAACATCAATACAACCTATTAATTTCCCCTCGTCAAAAA
TAAGGTTATCAAGTGAGAAATCACCATGAGTGACGACTGAATCCGGTGAGAATGGCAAAAGTTTATGCAT
TTCTTTCCAGACTTGTTCAACAGGCCAGCCATTACGCTCGTCATCAAAATCACTCGCATCAACCAAACCG
TTATTCATTCGTGATTGCGCCTGAGCGAGACGAAATACGCGATCGCTGTTAAAAGGACAATTACAAACAG
GAATCGAATGCAACCGGCGCAGGAACACTGCCAGCGCATCAACAATATTTTCACCTGAATCAGGATATTC
TTCTAATACCTGGAATGCTGTTTTCCCGGGGATCGCAGTGGTGAGTAACCATGCATCATCAGGAGTACGG
ATAAAATGCTTGATGGTCGGAAGAGGCATAAATTCCGTCAGCCAGTTTAGTCTGACCATCTCATCTGTAA
CATCATTGGCAACGCTACCTTTGCCATGTTTCAGAAACAACTCTGGCGCATCGGGCTTCCCATACAATCG
ATAGATTGTCGCACCTGATTGCCCGACATTATCGCGAGCCCATTTATACCCATATAAATCAGCATCCATG
TTGGAATTTAATCGCGGCCTAGAGCAAGACGTTTCCCGTTGAATATGGCTCATAACACCCCTTGTATTAC
TGTTTATGTAAGCAGACAGTTTTATTGTTCATGACCAAAATCCCTTAACGTGAGTTTTCGTTCCACTGAG
CGTCAGACCCCGTAGAAAAGATCAAAGGATCTTCTTGAGATCCTTTTTTTCTGCGCGTAATCTGCTGCTT
GCAAACAAAAAAACCACCGCTACCAGCGGTGGTTTGTTTGCCGGATCAAGAGCTACCAACTCTTTTTCCG
AAGGTAACTGGCTTCAGCAGAGCGCAGATACCAAATACTGTCCTTCTAGTGTAGCCGTAGTTAGGCCACC
ACTTCAAGAACTCTGTAGCACCGCCTACATACCTCGCTCTGCTAATCCTGTTACCAGTGGCTGCTGCCAG
TGGCGATAAGTCGTGTCTTACCGGGTTGGACTCAAGACGATAGTTACCGGATAAGGCGCAGCGGTCGGGC
TGAACGGGGGGTTCGTGCACACAGCCCAGCTTGGAGCGAACGACCTACACCGAACTGAGATACCTACAGC
GTGAGCTATGAGAAAGCGCCACGCTTCCCGAAGGGAGAAAGGCGGACAGGTATCCGGTAAGCGGCAGGGT
CGGAACAGGAGAGCGCACGAGGGAGCTTCCAGGGGGAAACGCCTGGTATCTTTATAGTCCTGTCGGGTTT
CGCCACCTCTGACTTGAGCGTCGATTTTTGTGATGCTCGTCAGGGGGGCGGAGCCTATGGAAAAACGCCA
GCAACGCGGCCTTTTTACGGTTCCTGGCCTTTTGCTGGCCTTTTGCTCACATGTTCTTTCCTGCGTTATC
CCCTGATTCTGTGGATAACCGTATTACCGCCTTTGAGTGAGCTGATACCGCTCGCCGCAGCCGAACGACC
GAGCGCAGCGAGTCAGTGAGCGAGGAAGCGGAAGAGCGCCTGATGCGGTATTTTCTCCTTACGCATCTGT
GCGGTATTTCACACCGCAATGGTGCACTCTCAGTACAATCTGCTCTGATGCCGCATAGTTAAGCCAGTAT
ACACTCCGCTATCGCTACGTGACTGGGTCATGGCTGCGCCCCGACACCCGCCAACACCCGCTGACGCGCC
CTGACGGGCTTGTCTGCTCCCGGCATCCGCTTACAGACAAGCTGTGACCGTCTCCGGGAGCTGCATGTGT
CAGAGGTTTTCACCGTCATCACCGAAACGCGCGAGGCAGCTGCGGTAAAGCTCATCAGCGTGGTCGTGAA
GCGATTCACAGATGTCTGCCTGTTCATCCGCGTCCAGCTCGTTGAGTTTCTCCAGAAGCGTTAATGTCTG
GCTTCTGATAAAGCGGGCCATGTTAAGGGCGGTTTTTTCCTGTTTGGTCACTGATGCCTCCGTGTAAGGG
GGATTTCTGTTCATGGGGGTAATGATACCGATGAAACGAGAGAGGATGCTCACGATACGGGTTACTGATG
ATGAACATGCCCGGTTACTGGAACGTTGTGAGGGTAAACAACTGGCGGTATGGATGCGGCGGGACCAGAG
AAAAATCACTCAGGGTCAATGCCAGCGCTTCGTTAATACAGATGTAGGTGTTCCACAGGGTAGCCAGCAG
CATCCTGCGATGCAGATCCGGAACATAATGGTGCAGGGCGCTGACTTCCGCGTTTCCAGACTTTACGAAA
CACGGAAACCGAAGACCATTCATGTTGTTGCTCAGGTCGCAGACGTTTTGCAGCAGCAGTCGCTTCACGT
TCGCTCGCGTATCGGTGATTCATTCTGCTAACCAGTAAGGCAACCCCGCCAGCCTAGCCGGGTCCTCAAC
GACAGGAGCACGATCATGCGCACCCGTGGGGCCGCCATGCCGGCGATAATGGCCTGCTTCTCGCCGAAAC
GTTTGGTGGCGGGACCAGTGACGAAGGCTTGAGCGAGGGCGTGCAAGATTCCGAATACCGCAAGCGACAG
GCCGATCATCGTCGCGCTCCAGCGAAAGCGGTCCTCGCCGAAAATGACCCAGAGCGCTGCCGGCACCTGT
CCTACGAGTTGCATGATAAAGAAGACAGTCATAAGTGCGGCGACGATAGTCATGCCCCGCGCCCACCGGA
AGGAGCTGACTGGGTTGAAGGCTCTCAAGGGCATCGGTCGAGATCCCGGTGCCTAATGAGTGAGCTAACT
TACATTAATTGCGTTGCGCTCACTGCCCGCTTTCCAGTCGGGAAACCTGTCGTGCCAGCTGCATTAATGA
ATCGGCCAACGCGCGGGGAGAGGCGGTTTGCGTATTGGGCGCCAGGGTGGTTTTTCTTTTCACCAGTGAG
ACGGGCAACAGCTGATTGCCCTTCACCGCCTGGCCCTGAGAGAGTTGCAGCAAGCGGTCCACGCTGGTTT
GCCCCAGCAGGCGAAAATCCTGTTTGATGGTGGTTAACGGCGGGATATAACATGAGCTGTCTTCGGTATC
GTCGTATCCCACTACCGAGATATCCGCACCAACGCGCAGCCCGGACTCGGTAATGGCGCGCATTGCGCCC
AGCGCCATCTGATCGTTGGCAACCAGCATCGCAGTGGGAACGATGCCCTCATTCAGCATTTGCATGGTTT
GTTGAAAACCGGACATGGCACTCCAGTCGCCTTCCCGTTCCGCTATCGGCTGAATTTGATTGCGAGTGAG
ATATTTATGCCAGCCAGCCAGACGCAGACGCGCCGAGACAGAACTTAATGGGCCCGCTAACAGCGCGATT
TGCTGGTGACCCAATGCGACCAGATGCTCCACGCCCAGTCGCGTACCGTCTTCATGGGAGAAAATAATAC
TGTTGATGGGTGTCTGGTCAGAGACATCAAGAAATAACGCCGGAACATTAGTGCAGGCAGCTTCCACAGC
AATGGCATCCTGGTCATCCAGCGGATAGTTAATGATCAGCCCACTGACGCGTTGCGCGAGAAGATTGTGC
ACCGCCGCTTTACAGGCTTCGACGCCGCTTCGTTCTACCATCGACACCACCACGCTGGCACCCAGTTGAT
CGGCGCGAGATTTAATCGCCGCGACAATTTGCGACGGCGCGTGCAGGGCCAGACTGGAGGTGGCAACGCC
AATCAGCAACGACTGTTTGCCCGCCAGTTGTTGTGCCACGCGGTTGGGAATGTAATTCAGCTCCGCCATC
GCCGCTTCCACTTTTTCCCGCGTTTTCGCAGAAACGTGGCTGGCCTGGTTCACCACGCGGGAAACGGTCT
GATAAGAGACACCGGCATACTCTGCGACATCGTATAACGTTACTGGTTTCACATTCACCACCCTGAATTG
ACTCTCTTCCGGGCGCTATCATGCCATACCGCGAAAGGTTTTGCGCCATTCGATGGTGTCCGGGATCTCG
ACGCTCTCCCTTATGCGACTCCTGCATTAGGAAGCAGCCCAGTAGTAGGTTGAGGCCGTTGAGCACCGCC
GCCGCAAGGAATGGTGCATGCAAGGAGATGGCGCCCAACAGTCCCCCGGCCACGGGGCCTGCCACCATAC
CCACGCCGAAACAAGCGCTCATGAGCCCGAAGTGGCGAGCCCGATCTTCCCCATCGGTGATGTCGGCGA
